Addgene plasmid #101510: pDONR221-FOXD4L1
Purpose: Donor Vector containing FOXD4L1 transcription factor, part of the Human TFome Collection
Depositing lab: George Church. Depositing organization: Harvard Medical School. Publication: A comprehensive library of human transcription factors for cell fate engineering. Ng AHM, Khoshakhlagh P, Rojo Arias JE, Pasquini G, Wang K, Swiersy A, Shipman SL, Appleton E, Kiaee K, Kohman RE, Vernet A, Dysart M, Leeper K, Saylor W, Huang JY, Graveline A, Taipale J, Hill DE, Vidal M, Melero-Martin JM, Busskamp V, Church GM. Nat Biotechnol. 2021 Apr;39(4):510-519. doi: 10.1038/s41587-020-0742-6. Epub 2020 Nov 30. PubMed 33257861.
Backbone
  Vector backbone: pDONR221
  Backbone manufacturer: Invitrogen
  Vector type: Gateway shuttling vector
Growth in bacteria
  Bacterial resistance: Kanamycin, 50 μg/mL
  Growth temperature: 37°C
  Growth strain: DH5alpha
  Copy number: High Copy
Gene/Insert
  Gene/Insert name: FOXD4L1 (alt name: Q9NU39 (Uniprot ID))
  Species: H. sapiens (human)
  Mutation: Last nucleotide of stop codon removed to allow for Gateway C-terminal fusions
  Entrez Gene: FOXD4L1 (a.k.a. FOXD5, bA395L14.1)
  Cloning method: Gateway Cloning
  Sequencing primers: 5′ M13F(-21); 3′ M13R
Terms and licenses: Academic/Nonprofit Terms; Industry Terms: Not Available to Industry
Depositor comments: Harvard generated by gene synthesis
How to cite: pDONR221-FOXD4L1 was a gift from George Church (Addgene plasmid # 101510 ; http://n2t.net/addgene:101510 ; RRID:Addgene_101510)
