[The description below was written by a language model from this plasmid's Addgene catalogue record and pLannotate feature annotations shown in this document.]
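Description:
pDONR221-FOXD4L1 is a Gateway entry clone built on the Invitrogen pDONR221 backbone, carrying the human forkhead-box transcription factor FOXD4L1 (also known as FOXD5) as part of the Human TFome Collection of transcription factor open reading frames. It is a small (about 3.8 kb) bacterial shuttling plasmid, maintained in E. coli at high copy through a ColE1/pUC-type origin and selected with kanamycin via the aph(3')-Ia resistance gene. The annotation also picks up rrnB T1 and T2 transcription terminators upstream of the cloning region, which insulate the insert from read-through transcription, a T7 promoter next to the downstream recombination site, and short lacI and lacZα fragments that are backbone remnants rather than functional genes.

The payload is the FOXD4L1 coding sequence, produced by gene synthesis according to the depositor, flanked by attL recombination sites. The automated annotation labels the upstream site attL3 and the downstream one attL2; a pDONR221-derived entry clone would normally be expected to carry attL1 and attL2, so the upstream label may be a misassignment between closely related att variants. The plasmid contains no eukaryotic promoter, tag or reporter, so it is not an expression construct in itself. Instead, the ORF is meant to be transferred by an LR Clonase reaction into a destination vector that supplies those elements. The last nucleotide of the stop codon has been removed, leaving the reading frame open so that C-terminal fusions encoded by the destination vector can be made. The associated collection was assembled for transcription factor overexpression in cell fate engineering studies.
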