Features (pLannotate 1.2.2; 10 found; start..end, strand, type, name):
      2..97      +  protein_bind   attL3: mutant version of attL; recombination site for the Gateway® LR reaction LR Clonase™
    100..1323    +  CDS            FOXD4L1: FX4L1_HUMAN - Experimental evidence at protein level: Swiss-Prot protein existence level 1. From Homo sapiens (Human).
   1325..1424    -  protein_bind   attL2: mutant version of attL; recombination site for the Gateway® LR reaction LR Clonase™
   1442..1460    -  promoter       T7 promoter: promoter for bacteriophage T7 RNA polymerase
   1594..2403    +  CDS            KanR: aminoglycoside phosphotransferase; aph(3')-Ia; confers resistance to kanamycin in bacteria or G418 (Geneticin®) in eukaryotes
   2550..3138    +  rep_origin     ori: high-copy-number ColE1/pMB1/pBR322/pUC origin of replication
   3321..3413    +  CDS            lacI (fragment): lac repressor; lacI; The lac repressor binds to the lac operator to inhibit transcription in E. coli. This inhibition can be relieved by adding lactose or isopropyl-β-D-thiogalactopyranoside (IPTG).
   3468..3495    -  terminator     rrnB T2 terminator: transcription terminator T2 from the E. coli rrnB gene
   3627..3670    +  terminator     rrnB T1 terminator: Escherichia coli rrnB; transcription terminator T1 from the E. coli rrnB gene
   3717..3753    -  CDS            lacZα (fragment): LacZα fragment of β-galactosidase; lacZ fragment
>Addgene plasmid #101510 | pDONR221-FOXD4L1 | addgene full sequence | sequence record 358239 | Addgene NGS Result
CAAATAATGATTTTATTTTGACTGATAGTGACCTGTTCGTTGCAACAAATTGATGAGCAATGCTTTTTTA
TAATGCCAACTTTGTACAAAAAAGTTGGCATGAACCTGCCCAGAGCCGAGAGGCCCAGAAGCACCCCCCA
GAGGAGCCTGAGAGACAGCGACGGCGAGGACGGCAAGATCGACGTGCTGGGCGAGGAGGAAGACGAGGAC
GAGGTGGAGGACGAAGAGGAGGAGGCCAGCCAGAAGTTCCTGGAGCAGAGCCTGCAGCCCGGCCTCCAGG
TGGCTAGATGGGGAGGCGTGGCCCTGCCTAGAGAGCATATCGAGGGCGGAGGCCCCAGCGACCCTTCTGA
GTTTGGCACAGAGTTCAGGGCCCCACCCAGATCCGCTGCCGCCAGCGAGGATGCCAGACAGCCCGCCAAG
CCTCCCTACAGCTACATCGCCCTGATCACCATGGCCATCCTGCAGAGCCCCCACAAGAGGCTGACCCTGA
GCGGCATCTGCGCCTTCATCAGCGGCAGATTCCCCTACTACAGGAGAAAGTTCCCCGCCTGGCAGAACAG
CATCAGACACAACCTGAGCCTGAACGACTGCTTCGTGAAGATCCCCAGGGAACCCGGCCACCCCGGCAAG
GGCACCTACTGGAGCCTGGACCCCGCCTCCCAGGACATGTTCGACAACGGCAGCTTCCTGAGAAGAAGAA
AGAGATTCAAGAGACACCAGCTGACACCTGGCGCCCATCTGCCTCACCCCTTCCCCTTACCAGCTGCCCA
CGCTGCCCTGCACAATCCTAGACCTGGCCCCCTGCTGGGAGCCCCTGCCCTTCCTCAGCCTGTGCCTGGC
GCTTACCCTAACACCGCCCCTGGAAGAAGACCCTATGCCCTGCTGCACCCCCACCCTCCCAGATACCTGC
TGCTGAGCGCCCCTGCTTACGCCGGCGCCCCTAAGAAAGCCGAGGGCGCTGACCTTGCTACCCCTGGCAC
ACTGCCTGTGCTGCAGCCTTCTCTGGGACCCCAGCCTTGGGAGGAAGGCAAGGGACTGGCCAGCCCCCCT
GGCGGCGGATGCATCAGCTTCAGCATCGAGAGCATCATGCAGGGCGTGAGAGGAGCTGGCACCGGCGCCG
CCCAGTCACTGAGCCCTACCGCCTGGAGCTACTGTCCTCTGCTGCAGAGGCCTAGCAGCCTGAGCGACAA
TTTCGCCGCTACCGCCGCCGCCTCTGGAGGCGGACTGAGACAGAGACTGAGATCACACCAGGGCAGAGGC
GCCGGAAGAGCCCCAGTGGGAAGAGTGGGCGCTGCTGCCGTGAGCGGGGGCGGAAGAGGCCTGTACCCAA
CTTTCTTGTACAAAGTTGGCATTATAAGAAAGCATTGCTTATCAATTTGTTGCAACGAACAGGTCACTAT
CAGTCAAAATAAAATCATTATTTGCCATCCAGCTGATATCCCCTATAGTGAGTCGTATTACATGGTCATA
GCTGTTTCTTGGCAGCTCTGGCCCGTGTCTCAAAATCTCTGATGTTACATTGCACAAGATAAAAATATAT
CATCATGAACAATAAAACTGTCTGCTTACATAAACAGTAATACAAGGGGTGTTATGAGCCATATTCAACG
GGAAACGTCGAGGCCGCGATTAAATTCCAACATGGATGCTGATTTATATGGGTATAAATGGGCTCGCGAT
AATGTCGGGCAATCAGGTGCGACAATCTATCGCTTGTATGGGAAGCCCGATGCGCCAGAGTTGTTTCTGA
AACATGGCAAAGGTAGCGTTGCCAATGATGTTACAGATGAGATGGTCAGACTAAACTGGCTGACGGAATT
TATGCCTCTTCCGACCATCAAGCATTTTATCCGTACTCCTGATGATGCATGGTTACTCACCACTGCGATC
CCCGGAAAAACAGCATTCCAGGTATTAGAAGAATATCCTGATTCAGGTGAAAATATTGTTGATGCGCTGG
CAGTGTTCCTGCGCCGGTTGCATTCGATTCCTGTTTGTAATTGTCCTTTTAACAGCGATCGCGTATTTCG
TCTCGCTCAGGCGCAATCACGAATGAATAACGGTTTGGTTGATGCGAGTGATTTTGATGACGAGCGTAAT
GGCTGGCCTGTTGAACAAGTCTGGAAAGAAATGCATAAACTTTTGCCATTCTCACCGGATTCAGTCGTCA
CTCATGGTGATTTCTCACTTGATAACCTTATTTTTGACGAGGGGAAATTAATAGGTTGTATTGATGTTGG
ACGAGTCGGAATCGCAGACCGATACCAGGATCTTGCCATCCTATGGAACTGCCTCGGTGAGTTTTCTCCT
TCATTACAGAAACGGCTTTTTCAAAAATATGGTATTGATAATCCTGATATGAATAAATTGCAGTTTCATT
TGATGCTCGATGAGTTTTTCTAATCAGAATTGGTTAATTGGTTGTAACACTGGCAGAGCATTACGCTGAC
TTGACGGGACGGCGCAAGCTCATGACCAAAATCCCTTAACGTGAGTTACGCGTCGTTCCACTGAGCGTCA
GACCCCGTAGAAAAGATCAAAGGATCTTCTTGAGATCCTTTTTTTCTGCGCGTAATCTGCTGCTTGCAAA
CAAAAAAACCACCGCTACCAGCGGTGGTTTGTTTGCCGGATCAAGAGCTACCAACTCTTTTTCCGAAGGT
AACTGGCTTCAGCAGAGCGCAGATACCAAATACTGTTCTTCTAGTGTAGCCGTAGTTAGGCCACCACTTC
AAGAACTCTGTAGCACCGCCTACATACCTCGCTCTGCTAATCCTGTTACCAGTGGCTGCTGCCAGTGGCG
ATAAGTCGTGTCTTACCGGGTTGGACTCAAGACGATAGTTACCGGATAAGGCGCAGCGGTCGGGCTGAAC
GGGGGGTTCGTGCACACAGCCCAGCTTGGAGCGAACGACCTACACCGAACTGAGATACCTACAGCGTGAG
CTATGAGAAAGCGCCACGCTTCCCGAAGGGAGAAAGGCGGACAGGTATCCGGTAAGCGGCAGGGTCGGAA
CAGGAGAGCGCACGAGGGAGCTTCCAGGGGGAAACGCCTGGTATCTTTATAGTCCTGTCGGGTTTCGCCA
CCTCTGACTTGAGCGTCGATTTTTGTGATGCTCGTCAGGGGGGCGGAGCCTATGGAAAAACGCCAGCAAC
GCGGCCTTTTTACGGTTCCTGGCCTTTTGCTGGCCTTTTGCTCACATGTTCTTTCCTGCGTTATCCCCTG
ATTCTGTGGATAACCGTATTACCGCCTTTGAGTGAGCTGATACCGCTCGCCGCAGCCGAACGACCGAGCG
CAGCGAGTCAGTGAGCGAGGAAGCGGAAGAGCGCCCAATACGCAAACCGCCTCTCCCCGCGCGTTGGCCG
ATTCATTAATGCAGCTGGCACGACAGGTTTCCCGACTGGAAAGCGGGCAGTGAGCGCAACGCAATTAATA
CGCGTACCGCTAGCCAGGAAGAGTTTGTAGAAACGCAAAAAGGCCATCCGTCAGGATGGCCTTCTGCTTA
GTTTGATGCCTGGCAGTTTATGGCGGGCGTCCTGCCCGCCACCCTCCGGGCCGTTGCTTCACAACGTTCA
AATCCGCTCCCGGCGGATTTGTCCTACTCAGGAGAGCGTTCACCGACAAACAACAGATAAAACGAAAGGC
CCAGTCTTCCGACTGAGCCTTTCGTTTTATTTGATGCCTGGCAGTTCCCTACTCTCGCGTTAACGCTAGC
ATGGATGTTTTCCCAGTCACGACGTTGTAAAACGACGGCCAGTCTTAAGCTCGGGCCC
