>Addgene plasmid #101510 | pDONR221-FOXD4L1 | depositor partial sequence | sequence record 191482 | insert
ATGAACCTGCCCAGAGCCGAGAGGCCCAGAAGCACCCCCCAGAGGAGCCTGAGAGACAGCGACGGCGAGG
ACGGCAAGATCGACGTGCTGGGCGAGGAGGAAGACGAGGACGAGGTGGAGGACGAAGAGGAGGAGGCCAG
CCAGAAGTTCCTGGAGCAGAGCCTGCAGCCCGGCCTCCAGGTGGCTAGATGGGGAGGCGTGGCCCTGCCT
AGAGAGCATATCGAGGGCGGAGGCCCCAGCGACCCTTCTGAGTTTGGCACAGAGTTCAGGGCCCCACCCA
GATCCGCTGCCGCCAGCGAGGATGCCAGACAGCCCGCCAAGCCTCCCTACAGCTACATCGCCCTGATCAC
CATGGCCATCCTGCAGAGCCCCCACAAGAGGCTGACCCTGAGCGGCATCTGCGCCTTCATCAGCGGCAGA
TTCCCCTACTACAGGAGAAAGTTCCCCGCCTGGCAGAACAGCATCAGACACAACCTGAGCCTGAACGACT
GCTTCGTGAAGATCCCCAGGGAACCCGGCCACCCCGGCAAGGGCACCTACTGGAGCCTGGACCCCGCCTC
CCAGGACATGTTCGACAACGGCAGCTTCCTGAGAAGAAGAAAGAGATTCAAGAGACACCAGCTGACACCT
GGCGCCCATCTGCCTCACCCCTTCCCCTTACCAGCTGCCCACGCTGCCCTGCACAATCCTAGACCTGGCC
CCCTGCTGGGAGCCCCTGCCCTTCCTCAGCCTGTGCCTGGCGCTTACCCTAACACCGCCCCTGGAAGAAG
ACCCTATGCCCTGCTGCACCCCCACCCTCCCAGATACCTGCTGCTGAGCGCCCCTGCTTACGCCGGCGCC
CCTAAGAAAGCCGAGGGCGCTGACCTTGCTACCCCTGGCACACTGCCTGTGCTGCAGCCTTCTCTGGGAC
CCCAGCCTTGGGAGGAAGGCAAGGGACTGGCCAGCCCCCCTGGCGGCGGATGCATCAGCTTCAGCATCGA
GAGCATCATGCAGGGCGTGAGAGGAGCTGGCACCGGCGCCGCCCAGTCACTGAGCCCTACCGCCTGGAGC
TACTGTCCTCTGCTGCAGAGGCCTAGCAGCCTGAGCGACAATTTCGCCGCTACCGCCGCCGCCTCTGGAG
GCGGACTGAGACAGAGACTGAGATCACACCAGGGCAGAGGCGCCGGAAGAGCCCCAGTGGGAAGAGTGGG
CGCTGCTGCCGTGAGCGGGGGCGGAAGAGGCCTGTA
